>Addgene plasmid #66744 | -161+80pCalb2/mutNRF-1(-41)-like | addgene full sequence | sequence record 123769 | Addgene assembled sequence
GGTACCGAGCTCTTACGCGTGCTAGCCCGGGCTCGAGATCTGCGATCTAAGTAAGCTTTCTCAGCGCAGA
GGTAAGGGCCCTCTAGGAGTCCGGGCCGAGCCCCTCGCGCCGCCGCCCCCGCCGCGCCGCGCCCCGGTCG
GATTCCCTGAGCGCGCGCGCCCCCTTCTGGCGGCCGGGATTAGGCGCAGGCTCCAGAGCGTATATAAGGG
CAGCGTGGCGCACAACCCCAGCGCGAGTGCCAGAGCCCAGCCGGCGCGGAGCGGGAGCGGTGCAGGCTGA
GGTCTCCGAGCGGCTCGCCATGGAAGACGCCAAAAACATAAAGAAAGGCCCGGCGCCATTCTATCCGCTG
GAAGATGGAACCGCTGGAGAGCAACTGCATAAGGCTATGAAGAGATACGCCCTGGTTCCTGGAACAATTG
CTTTTACAGATGCACATATCGAGGTGGACATCACTTACGCTGAGTACTTCGAAATGTCCGTTCGGTTGGC
AGAAGCTATGAAACGATATGGGCTGAATACAAATCACAGAATCGTCGTATGCAGTGAAAACTCTCTTCAA
TTCTTTATGCCGGTGTTGGGCGCGTTATTTATCGGAGTTGCAGTTGCGCCCGCGAACGACATTTATAATG
AACGTGAATTGCTCAACAGTATGGGCATTTCGCAGCCTACCGTGGTGTTCGTTTCCAAAAAGGGGTTGCA
AAAAATTTTGAACGTGCAAAAAAAGCTCCCAATCATCCAAAAAATTATTATCATGGATTCTAAAACGGAT
TACCAGGGATTTCAGTCGATGTACACGTTCGTCACATCTCATCTACCTCCCGGTTTTAATGAATACGATT
TTGTGCCAGAGTCCTTCGATAGGGACAAGACAATTGCACTGATCATGAACTCCTCTGGATCTACTGGTCT
GCCTAAAGGTGTCGCTCTGCCTCATAGAACTGCCTGCGTGAGATTCTCGCATGCCAGAGATCCTATTTTT
GGCAATCAAATCATTCCGGATACTGCGATTTTAAGTGTTGTTCCATTCCATCACGGTTTTGGAATGTTTA
CTACACTCGGATATTTGATATGTGGATTTCGAGTCGTCTTAATGTATAGATTTGAAGAAGAGCTGTTTCT
GAGGAGCCTTCAGGATTACAAGATTCAAAGTGCGCTGCTGGTGCCAACCCTATTCTCCTTCTTCGCCAAA
AGCACTCTGATTGACAAATACGATTTATCTAATTTACACGAAATTGCTTCTGGTGGCGCTCCCCTCTCTA
AGGAAGTCGGGGAAGCGGTTGCCAAGAGGTTCCATCTGCCAGGTATCAGGCAAGGATATGGGCTCACTGA
GACTACATCAGCTATTCTGATTACACCCGAGGGGGATGATAAACCGGGCGCGGTCGGTAAAGTTGTTCCA
TTTTTTGAAGCGAAGGTTGTGGATCTGGATACCGGGAAAACGCTGGGCGTTAATCAAAGAGGCGAACTGT
GTGTGAGAGGTCCTATGATTATGTCCGGTTATGTAAACAATCCGGAAGCGACCAACGCCTTGATTGACAA
GGATGGATGGCTACATTCTGGAGACATAGCTTACTGGGACGAAGACGAACACTTCTTCATCGTTGACCGC
CTGAAGTCTCTGATTAAGTACAAAGGCTATCAGGTGGCTCCCGCTGAATTGGAATCCATCTTGCTCCAAC
ACCCCAACATCTTCGACGCAGGTGTCGCAGGTCTTCCCGACGATGACGCCGGTGAACTTCCCGCCGCCGT
TGTTGTTTTGGAGCACGGAAAGACGATGACGGAAAAAGAGATCGTGGATTACGTCGCCAGTCAAGTAACA
ACCGCGAAAAAGTTGCGCGGAGGAGTTGTGTTTGTGGACGAAGTACCGAAAGGTCTTACCGGAAAACTCG
ACGCAAGAAAAATCAGAGAGATCCTCATAAAGGCCAAGAAGGGCGGAAAGATCGCCGTGTAATTCTAGAG
TCGGGGCGGCCGGCCGCTTCGAGCAGACATGATAAGATACATTGATGAGTTTGGACAAACCACAACTAGA
ATGCAGTGAAAAAAATGCTTTATTTGTGAAATTTGTGATGCTATTGCTTTATTTGTAACCATTATAAGCT
GCAATAAACAAGTTAACAACAACAATTGCATTCATTTTATGTTTCAGGTTCAGGGGGAGGTGTGGGAGGT
TTTTTAAAGCAAGTAAAACCTCTACAAATGTGGTAAAATCGATAAGGATCCGTCGACCGATGCCCTTGAG
AGCCTTCAACCCAGTCAGCTCCTTCCGGTGGGCGCGGGGCATGACTATCGTCGCCGCACTTATGACTGTC
TTCTTTATCATGCAACTCGTAGGACAGGTGCCGGCAGCGCTCTTCCGCTTCCTCGCTCACTGACTCGCTG
CGCTCGGTCGTTCGGCTGCGGCGAGCGGTATCAGCTCACTCAAAGGCGGTAATACGGTTATCCACAGAAT
CAGGGGATAACGCAGGAAAGAACATGTGAGCAAAAGGCCAGCAAAAGGCCAGGAACCGTAAAAAGGCCGC
GTTGCTGGCGTTTTTCCATAGGCTCCGCCCCCCTGACGAGCATCACAAAAATCGACGCTCAAGTCAGAGG
TGGCGAAACCCGACAGGACTATAAAGATACCAGGCGTTTCCCCCTGGAAGCTCCCTCGTGCGCTCTCCTG
TTCCGACCCTGCCGCTTACCGGATACCTGTCCGCCTTTCTCCCTTCGGGAAGCGTGGCGCTTTCTCAATG
CTCACGCTGTAGGTATCTCAGTTCGGTGTAGGTCGTTCGCTCCAAGCTGGGCTGTGTGCACGAACCCCCC
GTTCAGCCCGACCGCTGCGCCTTATCCGGTAACTATCGTCTTGAGTCCAACCCGGTAAGACACGACTTAT
CGCCACTGGCAGCAGCCACTGGTAACAGGATTAGCAGAGCGAGGTATGTAGGCGGTGCTACAGAGTTCTT
GAAGTGGTGGCCTAACTACGGCTACACTAGAAGGACAGTATTTGGTATCTGCGCTCTGCTGAAGCCAGTT
ACCTTCGGAAAAAGAGTTGGTAGCTCTTGATCCGGCAAACAAACCACCGCTGGTAGCGGTGGTTTTTTTG
TTTGCAAGCAGCAGATTACGCGCAGAAAAAAAGGATCTCAAGAAGATCCTTTGATCTTTTCTACGGGGTC
TGACGCTCAGTGGAACGAAAACTCACGTTAAGGGATTTTGGTCATGAGATTATCAAAAAGGATCTTCACC
TAGATCCTTTTAAATTAAAAATGAAGTTTTAAATCAATCTAAAGTATATATGAGTAAACTTGGTCTGACA
GTTACCAATGCTTAATCAGTGAGGCACCTATCTCAGCGATCTGTCTATTTCGTTCATCCATAGTTGCCTG
ACTCCCCGTCGTGTAGATAACTACGATACGGGAGGGCTTACCATCTGGCCCCAGTGCTGCAATGATACCG
CGAGACCCACGCTCACCGGCTCCAGATTTATCAGCAATAAACCAGCCAGCCGGAAGGGCCGAGCGCAGAA
GTGGTCCTGCAACTTTATCCGCCTCCATCCAGTCTATTAATTGTTGCCGGGAAGCTAGAGTAAGTAGTTC
GCCAGTTAATAGTTTGCGCAACGTTGTTGCCATTGCTACAGGCATCGTGGTGTCACGCTCGTCGTTTGGT
ATGGCTTCATTCAGCTCCGGTTCCCAACGATCAAGGCGAGTTACATGATCCCCCATGTTGTGCAAAAAAG
CGGTTAGCTCCTTCGGTCCTCCGATCGTTGTCAGAAGTAAGTTGGCCGCAGTGTTATCACTCATGGTTAT
GGCAGCACTGCATAATTCTCTTACTGTCATGCCATCCGTAAGATGCTTTTCTGTGACTGGTGAGTACTCA
ACCAAGTCATTCTGAGAATAGTGTATGCGGCGACCGAGTTGCTCTTGCCCGGCGTCAATACGGGATAATA
CCGCGCCACATAGCAGAACTTTAAAAGTGCTCATCATTGGAAAACGTTCTTCGGGGCGAAAACTCTCAAG
GATCTTACCGCTGTTGAGATCCAGTTCGATGTAACCCACTCGTGCACCCAACTGATCTTCAGCATCTTTT
ACTTTCACCAGCGTTTCTGGGTGAGCAAAAACAGGAAGGCAAAATGCCGCAAAAAAGGGAATAAGGGCGA
CACGGAAATGTTGAATACTCATACTCTTCCTTTTTCAATATTATTGAAGCATTTATCAGGGTTATTGTCT
CATGAGCGGATACATATTTGAATGTATTTAGAAAAATAAACAAATAGGGGTTCCGCGCACATTTCCCCGA
AAAGTGCCACCTG
[124 nt withheld, positions 4284-4407]
C
[91 nt withheld, positions 4409-4499]
A
[49 nt withheld, positions 4501-4549]
CCTTTGACGTTGGAGTCCACGTTCTTT
[37 nt withheld, positions 4577-4613]
ACCCTATCTCGGTCTATTCTTTTGATTTATAAGGGATTTTGCCGATTTCGGCCTATTGGTTAAAAAATGA
GCTGATTTAACAAAAATTTAACGCGAATTTTAACAAAATATTAACGCTTACAATTTGCCATTCGCCATTC
AGGCTGCGCAACTGTTGGGAAGGGCGATCGGTGCGGGCCTCTTCGCTATTACGCCAGCCCAAGCTACCAT
GATAAGTAAGTAATATTAAGGTACGGGAGGTACTTGGAGCGGCCGCAATAAAATATCTTTATTTTCATTA
CATCTGTGTGTTGGTTTTTTGTGTGAATCGATAGTACTAACATACGCTCTCCATCAAAACAAAACGAAAC
AAAACAAACTAGCAAAATAGGCTGTCCCCAGTGCAAGTGCAGGTGCCAGAACATTTCTCTATCGATA
Features (pLannotate 1.2.2; 11 found; start..end, strand, type, name):
    300..1952    +  CDS            luciferase: firefly luciferase; luc+; enhanced luc+ version of the luciferase gene
   1993..2114    -  polyA_signal   SV40 poly(A) signal: SV40 polyadenylation signal
   2137..2205    -  CDS            large T antigen (fragment): large T antigen from SV40 (simian virus 40)
   2221..2353    +  CDS            TcR (fragment): tetracycline efflux protein; tet; confers resistance to tetracycline
   2533..3121    -  rep_origin     ori: high-copy-number ColE1/pMB1/pBR322/pUC origin of replication
   3292..4152    -  CDS            AmpR: β-lactamase; bla; confers resistance to ampicillin, carbenicillin, and related antibiotics
   4153..4257    -  promoter       AmpR promoter: bla
   4284..4712    +  rep_origin     f1 ori (sequence partly withheld): f1 bacteriophage origin of replication; arrow indicates direction of (+) strand synthesis
   4744..4811    -  CDS            lacZα (fragment): LacZα fragment of β-galactosidase; lacZ fragment
   4870..4918    +  polyA_signal   poly(A) signal: synthetic polyadenylation signal
   4932..5023    +  misc_feature   pause site: RNA polymerase II transcriptional pause signal from the human α2 globin gene
