[The description below was written by a language model from this plasmid's Addgene catalogue record and pLannotate feature annotations shown in this document.]
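Description:
-161+80pCalb2/mutNRF-1(-41)-like is a firefly luciferase reporter plasmid built on the promoterless pGL3 basic backbone for transient transfection of mammalian cells. It carries a 241 bp fragment of the human CALB2 (calretinin, calbindin 2) promoter spanning positions -161 to +80, cloned between the HindIII and NcoI sites immediately upstream of the luc+ coding sequence. Because pGL3 basic supplies no eukaryotic promoter or enhancer of its own, luciferase output depends on the inserted CALB2 fragment. In this version the promoter is mutated: the CGC triplet at position -41 is changed to ATT, which, as the name indicates, disrupts an NRF-1-like binding motif. The promoter insert itself is not annotated in the feature table, but it falls in the unannotated stretch preceding the luciferase gene.

Downstream of luciferase lies the SV40 late polyadenylation signal. Upstream of the cloning region, a synthetic poly(A) signal and the RNA polymerase II transcriptional pause site from the human α2 globin gene limit read-through transcription from the backbone and so reduce background signal. The plasmid is propagated in E. coli through a high-copy ColE1/pUC-type origin with ampicillin selection (β-lactamase under its own promoter), and an f1 origin permits single-stranded DNA production. The short large T antigen, TcR and lacZα fragments in the annotation are non-functional backbone remnants. The construct comes from a study of cis- and trans-acting elements regulating calretinin expression in mesothelioma cells. It is presumably meant to be compared with the corresponding wild-type -161/+80 reporter to assess how much the -41 site contributes to promoter activity.
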