Addgene plasmid #66744: -161+80pCalb2/mutNRF-1(-41)-like
Purpose: luciferase reporter for Calb2 promoter (-161to +80, mutant)
Depositing lab: Emanuela Felley-Bosco & Rolf Stahel. Depositing organization: Zurich University Hospital. Publication: Identification of cis- and trans-acting elements regulating calretinin expression in mesothelioma cells. Kresoja-Rakic J, Kapaklikaya E, Ziltener G, Dalcher D, Santoro R, Christensen BC, Johnson KC, Schwaller B, Weder W, Stahel RA, Felley-Bosco E. Oncotarget. 2016 Feb 1. doi: 10.18632/oncotarget.7114. PubMed 26848772.
Backbone
  Vector backbone: pGL3 basic
  Backbone manufacturer: Promega
  Backbone size w/o insert (bp): 4818
  Vector type: Mammalian Expression, Luciferase
Growth in bacteria
  Bacterial resistance: Ampicillin, 100 μg/mL
  Growth temperature: 37°C
  Growth strain: DH5alpha
  Copy number: High Copy
Gene/Insert
  Gene/Insert name: Calb2 promoter (-161bp+80) (alt name: calbindin 2)
  Species: H. sapiens (human)
  Insert size (bp): 241
  Mutation: CGC (-41) to ATT
  GenBank ID: 794
  Entrez Gene: CALB2 (a.k.a. CAB29, CAL2, CR)
  Promoter: Calb2
  Tag / fusion protein: luciferase (C terminal on backbone)
  Cloning method: Restriction Enzyme; 5′ cloning site HindIII (not destroyed); 3′ cloning site NcoI (not destroyed)
  Sequencing primers: 5′ REVprimer3; 3′ GLprimer2
Terms and licenses: Academic/Nonprofit Terms; Industry Terms: Not Available to Industry
How to cite: -161+80pCalb2/mutNRF-1(-41)-like was a gift from Emanuela Felley-Bosco & Rolf Stahel (Addgene plasmid # 66744 ; http://n2t.net/addgene:66744 ; RRID:Addgene_66744)
