>Addgene plasmid #66744 | -161+80pCalb2/mutNRF-1(-41)-like | addgene partial sequence | sequence record 117409 | RVprimer3 5'-CTAGCAAAATAGGCTGTCCC-3'
TTTCTCTATCGATAGGTACCGAGCTCTTACGCGTGCTAGCCCGGGCTCGAGATCTGCGATCTAAGTAAGC
TTTCTCAGCGCAGAGGTAAGGGCCCTCTAGGAGTCCGGGCCGAGCCCCTCGCGCCGCCGCCCCCGCCGCG
CCGCGCCCCGGTCGGATTCCCTGAGCGCGCGCGCCCCCTTCTGGCGGCCGGGATTAGGCGCAGGCTCCAG
AGCGTATATAAGGGCAGCGTGGCGCACAACCCCAGCGCGAGTGCCAGAGCCCAGCCGGCGCGGAGCGGGA
GCGGTGCAGGCTGAGGTCTCCGAGCGGCTCGCCATGGAAGACGCCAAAAACATAAAGAAAGGCCCGGCGC
CATTCTATCCGCTGGAAGATGGAACCGCTGGAGAGCAACTGCATAAGGCTATGAAGAGATACGCCCTGGT
TCCTGGAACAATTGCTTTTACAGATGCACATATCGAGGTGGACATCACTTACGCTGAGTACTTCGAAATG
TCCGTTCGGTTGGCAGAAGCTATGAAACGATATGGGCTGAATACAAATCACAGAATCGTCGTATGCAGTG
AAAACTCTCTTCAATTCTTTATGCCGGTGTTGGGCGCGTTATTTATCGGAGTTGCAGTTGCGCCCGCGAA
CGACATTTATAATGAACGTGAATTGCTCAACAGTATGGGCATTTCGCAGCCTACCGTGGTGTTCGTTTCC
AAAAAGGGGTTGCAAAAAATTTTGAACGTGCAAAAAAAGCTCCCAATCATCCAAAAAATTATTATCATGG
ATTCTAAAACGGATTACCAGGGATTTCAGTCGATGTACACGTTCGTCACATCTCATCTACCTCCCGGTTT
TAATGAATACGATTTT
