>Addgene plasmid #66744 | -161+80pCalb2/mutNRF-1(-41)-like | addgene partial sequence | sequence record 117410 | LucNRev 5'-CCTTATGCAGTTGCTCTCC-3'
CCGGGCCTTTCTTTATGTTTTTGGCGTCTTCCATGGCGAGCCGCTCGGAGACCTCAGCCTGCACCGCTCC
CGCTCCGCGCCGGCTGGGCTCTGGCACTCGCGCTGGGGTTGTGCGCCACGCTGCCCTTATATACGCTCTG
GAGCCTGCGCCTAATCCCGGCCGCCAGAAGGGGGCGCGCGCGCTCAGGGAATCCGACCGGGGCGCGGCGC
GGCGGGGGCGGCGGCGCGAGGGGCTCGGCCCGGACTCCTAGAGGGCCCTTACCTCTGCGCTGAGAAAGCT
TACTTAGATCGCAGATCTCGAGCCCGGGCTAGCACGCGTAAGAGCTCGGTACCTATCGATAGAGAAATGT
TCTGGCACCTGCACTTGCACTGGGGACAGCCTATTTTGCTAGTTTGTTTTGTTTCGTTTTGTTTTGATGG
AGAGCGTATGTTAGTACTATCGATTCACACAAAAAACCAACACACAGATGTAATGAAAATAAAGATATTT
TATTGCGGCCGCTCCAAGTACCTCCCGTACCTTAATATTACTTACTTATCATGGTAGCTTGGGCTGGCGT
AATAGCGAAGAGGCCCGCACCGATCGCCCTTCCCAACAGTTGCGCAGCCTGAATGGCGAATGGCAAATTG
TAAGCGTTAATATTTTGTTAAAATTCGCGTTAAATTTTTGTTAAATCAGCTCATTTTTTAACCAATAGGC
CGAAATCGGCAAAATCCCTTATAAATCAAAAGAATAGACCGAGATAGGGTTGAGTGTTGTTCCAGTTTGG
AAACAAGAGTCCACTATTAAAGAACGTGGACTCCAAC
